>Addgene plasmid #174880 | pLR5-CAG-TetR_W43F-3xmNG | addgene full sequence | sequence record 345225 | Addgene NGS Result
CTAAATTGTAAGCGTTAATATTTTGTTAAAATTCGCGTTAAATTTTTGTTAAATCAGCTCATTTTTTAAC
CAATAGGCCGAAATCGGCAAAATCCCTTATAAATCAAAAGAATAGACCGAGATAGGGT
[37 nt withheld, positions 129-165]
AAAGAACGTGGACTCCAACGTCAAAGG
[49 nt withheld, positions 193-241]
T
[91 nt withheld, positions 243-333]
G
[124 nt withheld, positions 335-458]
CCCATTCGCCATTCAGGCTGCGCAACTGTTGGGAAGGGCGATCGGTGCGGGCCTCTTCGCTATTACGCCA
GCTGGCGAAAGGGGGATGTGCTGCAAGGCGATTAAGTTGGGTAACGCCAGGGTTTTCCCAGTCACGACGT
TGTAAAACGACGGCCAGTGAGCGCGCGTAATACGACTCACTATAGGGCGAATTGGGGCGCGCCATTCTAG
ATTAACCCTAGAAAGATAGTCTGCGTAAAATTGACGCATGCATTCTTGAAATATTGCTCTCTCTTTCTAA
ATAGCGCGAATCCGTCGCTGTGCATTTAGGACATCTCAGTCGCCGCTTGGAGCTCCCGTGAGGCGTGCTT
GTCAATGCGGTAAGTGTCACTGATTTTGAACTATAACGACCGCGTGAGTCAAAATGACGCATGATTATCT
TTTACGTGACTTTTAAGATTTAACTCATACGATAATTATATTGTTATTTCATGTTCTACTTACGTGATAA
CTTATTATATATATATTTTCTTGTTATAGATATCAACTAGAATGCTAGTTATTAATAGTAATCAATTACG
GGGTCATTAGTTCATAGCCCATATATGGAGTTCCGCGTTACATAACTTACGGTAAATGGCCCGCCTGGCT
GACCGCCCAACGACCCCCGCCCATTGACGTCAATAATGACGTATGTTCCCATAGTAACGCCAATAGGGAC
TTTCCATTGACGTCAATGGGTGGAGTATTTACGGTAAACTGCCCACTTGGCAGTACATCAAGTGTATCAT
ATGCCAAGTACGCCCCCTATTGACGTCAATGACGGTAAATGGCCCGCCTGGCATTATGCCCAGTACATGA
CCTTATGGGACTTTCCTACTTGGCAGTACATCTACGTATTAGTCATCGCTATTACCATGGTCGAGGTGAG
CCCCACGTTCTGCTTCACTCTCCCCATCTCCCCCCCCTCCCCACCCCCAATTTTGTATTTATTTATTTTT
TAATTATTTTGTGCAGCGATGGGGGCGGGGGGGGGGGGGGGGGGGGCGCCGGGGGGGGGGGGGGGGGGGG
GGGGGGGGGGGGGGGSGRGGCGGAGAGGTGCGGCGGCAGCCAATCAGAGCGGCGCGCTCCGAAAGTTTCC
TTTTATGGCGAGGCGGCGGCGGCGGCGGCCCTATAAAAAGCGAAGCGCGCGGCGGGCGGGAGTCGCTGCG
CGCTGCCTTCGCCCCGTGCCCCGCTCCGCCGCCGCCTCGCGCCGCCCGCCCCGGCTCTGACTGACCGCGT
TACTCCCACAGGTGAGCGGGCGGGACGGCCCTTCTCCTCCGGGCTGTAATTAGCGCTTGGTTTAATGACG
GCTTGTTTCTTTTCTGTGGCTGCGTGAAAGCCTTGAGGGGCTCCGGGAGGGCCCTTTGTGCGGGGGGAGC
GGCTCGGGGGGTGCGTGCGTGTGTGTGTGCGTGGGGAGCGCCGCGTGCGGCTCCGCGCTGCCCGGCGGCT
GTGAGCGCTGCGGGCGCGGCGCGGGGCTTTGTGCGCTCCGCAGTGTGCGCGAGGGGAGCGCGGCCGGGGG
CGGTGCCCCGCGGTGCGGGGGGGGCTGCGAGGGGAACAAAGGCTGCGTGCGGGGTGTGTGCGTGGGGGGG
TGAGCAGGGGGTGTGGGCGCGTCGGTCGGGCTGCAACCCCCCCTGCACCCCCCTCCCCGAGTTGCTGAGC
ACGGCCCGGCTTCGGGTGCGGGGCTCCGTACGGGGCGTGGCGCGGGGCTCGCCGTGCCGGGCGGGGGGTG
GCGGCAGGTGGGGGTGCCGGGCGGGGCGGGGCCGCCTCGGGCCGGGGAGGGCTCGGGGGAGGGGCGCGGC
GGCCCCCGGAGCGCCGGCGGCTGTCGAGGCGCGGCGAGCCGCAGCCATTGCCTTTTATGGTAATCGTGCG
AGAGGGCGCAGGGACTTCCTTTGTCCCAAATCTGTGCGGAGCCGAAATCTGGGAGGCGCCGCCGCACCCC
CTCTAGCGGGCGCGGGGCGAAGCGGTGCGGCGCCGGCAGGAAGGAAATGGGCGGGGAGGGCCTTCGTGCG
TCGCCGCGCCGCCGTCCCCTTCTCCCTCTCCAGCCTCGGGGCTGTCCGCGGGGGGACGGCTGCCTTCGGG
GGGGACGGGGCAGGGCGGGGTTCGGCTTCTGGCGTGTGACCGGCGGCTCTAGAGCCTCTGCTAACCATGT
TCATGCCTTCTTCTTTTTCCTACAGCTCCTGGGCAACGTGCTGGTTATTGTGCTGTCTCATCATTTTGGC
AAAGAGCTCTCTGGCTAACTAGAGAACCCACTGCTTACTGGCTTATCGAAATTAATACGACTCACTATAG
GGAGACCCAAGCTTGGTATCGACCTCGGATCGTCGCTAGCGATATCATGGGCCCAAAAAAGAAAAGAAAA
GTTGGCTCTAGATTAGATAAAAGTAAAGTGATTAACAGCGCATTAGAGCTGCTTAATGAGGTCGGAATCG
AAGGTTTAACAACCCGTAAACTCGCCCAGAAGCTAGGTGTAGAGCAGCCTACATTGTATTTCCATGTAAA
AAATAAGCGGGCTTTGCTCGACGCCTTAGCCATTGAGATGTTAGATAGGCACCATACTCACTTTTGCCCT
TTAGAAGGGGAAAGCTGGCAAGATTTTTTACGTAATAACGCTAAAAGTTTTAGATGTGCTTTACTAAGTC
ATCGCGATGGAGCAAAAGTACATTTAGGTACACGGCCTACAGAAAAACAGTATGAAACTCTCGAAAATCA
ATTAGCCTTTTTATGCCAACAAGGTTTTTCACTAGAGAATGCATTATATGCACTCAGCGCTGTGGGGCAT
TTTACTTTAGGTTGCGTATTGGAAGATCAAGAGCATCAAGTCGCTAAAGAAGAAAGGGAAACACCTACTA
CTGATAGTATGCCGCCATTATTACGACAAGCTATCGAATTATTTGATCACCAAGGTGCAGAGCCAGCCTT
CTTATTCGGCCTTGAATTGATCATATGCGGATTAGAAAAACAACTTAAATGTGAAAGTGGGTCTCCGCTA
GCCTCCAAAACCGAATTCACCATGGTGAGTAAGGGAGAGGAAGATAATATGGCCTCCCTTCCCGCTACGC
ACGAACTCCACATCTTCGGGTCAATCAACGGTGTTGACTTCGACATGGTGGGCCAGGGCACCGGCAATCC
CAATGACGGATACGAAGAACTCAATTTGAAGAGTACAAAGGGCGATCTCCAATTCTCACCTTGGATTCTG
GTTCCCCACATTGGATACGGATTTCATCAGTACCTGCCGTACCCCGATGGGATGAGCCCATTTCAGGCTG
CAATGGTAGATGGTAGCGGTTACCAAGTACACCGAACTATGCAATTTGAGGACAGTGCCTCACTGACAGT
GAACTATCGGTATACTTACGAAGGAAGCCACATCAAGGGAGAGGCACAGGTCAAAGGAACCGGATTTCCA
GCCGACGGGCCAGTCATGACAAACTCCCTGACCGCCGCAGATTGGTGCCGCAGCAAAAAGACCTATCCAA
ATGACAAGACCATTATCTCGACATTCAAATGGAGCTACACCACCGGAAACGGCAAACGCTATCGGTCTAC
CGCCAGGACAACCTACACATTTGCAAAACCTATGGCCGCAAACTATCTGAAAAACCAGCCGATGTATGTG
TTCCGAAAGACGGAATTAAAACACTCGAAAACAGAACTAAACTTTAAAGAGTGGCAGAAAGCCTTTACCG
ACGTAATGGGCATGGACGAGCTGTATAAGCCTGCAGGCGGGTCGAGGCCGGACCCCGCGCTGGCCGCACT
CGGAGGCGGCGGAAGCGGTGGCGGAGGGTCAGGCGGAGGTGGATCCATGGTGAGTAAGGGAGAGGAAGAT
AATATGGCCTCCCTTCCCGCTACGCACGAACTCCACATCTTCGGGTCAATCAACGGTGTTGACTTCGACA
TGGTGGGCCAGGGCACCGGCAATCCCAATGACGGATACGAAGAACTCAATTTGAAGAGTACAAAGGGCGA
TCTCCAATTCTCACCTTGGATTCTGGTTCCCCACATTGGATACGGATTTCATCAGTACCTGCCGTACCCC
GATGGGATGAGCCCATTTCAGGCTGCAATGGTAGATGGTAGCGGTTACCAAGTACACCGAACTATGCAAT
TTGAGGACGGTGCCTCACTGACAGTGAACTATCGGTATACTTACGAAGGAAGCCACATCAAGGGAGAGGC
ACAGGTCAAAGGAACCGGATTTCCAGCCGACGGGCCAGTCATGACAAACTCCCTGACCGCCGCAGATTGG
TGCCGCAGCAAAAAGACCTATCCAAATGACAAGACCATTATCTCGACATTCAAATGGAGCTACACCACCG
GAAACGGCAAACGCTATCGGTCTACCGCCAGGACAACCTACACATTTGCAAAACCTATGGCCGCAAACTA
TCTGAAAAACCAGCCGATGTATGTGTTCCGAAAGACGGAATTAAAACACTCGAAAACAGAACTAAACTTT
AAAGAGTGGCAGAAAGCCTTTACCGACGTAATGGGCATGGACGAGCTGTATAAGCTCTCCAGGCCGGACC
CCGCGCTGGCCGCACTCGGAGGCGGCGGAAGCGGTGGCGGAGGGTCAGGCGGAGGTGGATCCATGGTGAG
TAAGGGAGAGGAAGATAATATGGCCTCCCTTCCCGCTACGCACGAACTCCACATCTTCGGGTCAATCAAC
GGTGTTGACTTCGACATGGTGGGCCAGGGCACCGGCAATCCCAATGACGGATACGAAGAACTCAATTTGA
AGAGTACAAAGGGCGATCTCCAATTCTCACCTTGGATTCTGGTTCCCCACATTGGATACGGATTTCATCA
GTACCTGCCGTACCCCGATGGGATGAGCCCATTTCAGGCTGCAATGGTAGATGGTAGCGGTTACCAAGTA
CACCGAACTATGCAATTTGAGGACGGTGCCTCACTGACAGTGAACTATCGGTATACTTACGAAGGAAGCC
ACATCAAGGGAGAGGCACAGGTCAAAGGAACCGGATTTCCAGCCGACGGGCCAGTCATGACAAACTCCCT
GACCGCCGCAGATTGGTGCCGCAGCAAAAAGACCTATCCAAATGACAAGACCATTATCTCGACATTCAAA
TGGAGCTACACCACCGGAAACGGCAAACGCTATCGGTCTACCGCCAGGACAACCTACACATTTGCAAAAC
CTATGGCCGCAAACTATCTGAAAAACCAGCCGATGTATGTGTTCCGAAAGACGGAATTAAAACACTCGAA
AACAGAACTAAACTTTAAAGAGTGGCAGAAAGCCTTTACCGACGTAATGGGCATGGACGAGCTGTATAAG
GGATCCGCGTTTAAACTCGAGGTTAATTAATGAGCGGCCGCATAGATAACTGATCCAGTGTGCTGGAATT
AATTCGCTGTCTGCGAGGGCCAGCTGTTGGGGTGAGTACTCCCTCTCAAAAGCGGGCATGACTTCTGCGC
TAAGATTGTCAGTTTCCAAAAACGAGGAGGATTTGATATTCACCTGGCCCGCGGTGATGCCTTTGAGGGT
GGCCGCGTCCATCTGGTCAGAAAAGACAATCTTTTTGTTGTCAAGCTTGAGGTGTGGCAGGCTTGAGATC
TGGCCATACACTTGAGTGACAATGACATCCACTTTGCCTTTCTCTCCACAGGTGTCCACTCCCAGGTCCA
ACTGCAGGTCGAGCATGCATCTAGGGCGGCCAATTCCGCCCCTCTCCCCCCCCCCCCTCTCCCTCCCCCC
CCCCTAACGTTACTGGCCGAAGCCGCTTGGAATAAGGCCGGTGTGCGTTTGTCTATATGTTATTTTCCAC
CATATTGCCGTCTTTTGGCAATGTGAGGGCCCGGAAACCTGGCCCTGTCTTCTTGACGAGCATTCCTAGG
GGTCTTTCCCCTCTCGCCAAAGGAATGCAAGGTCTGTTGAATGTCGTGAAGGAAGCAGTTCCTCTGGAAG
CTTCTTGAAGACAAACAACGTCTGTAGCGACCCTTTGCAGGCAGCGGAACCCCCCACCTGGCGACAGGTG
CCTCTGCGGCCAAAAGCCACGTGTATAAGATACACCTGCAAAGGCGGCACAACCCCAGTGCCACGTTGTG
AGTTGGATAGTTGTGGAAAGAGTCAAATGGCTCTCCTCAAGCGTATTCAACAAGGGGCTGAAGGATGCCC
AGAAGGTACCCCATTGTATGGGATCTGATCTGGGGCCTCGGTGCACATGCTTTACATGTGTTTAGTCGAG
GTTAAAAAAACGTCTAGGCCCCCCGAACCACGGGGACGTGGTTTTCCTTTGAAAAACACGATGATAAGCT
TGCCACAACCCGGGATAATTCCTGCAGCCAATATGGGATCGGCCATTGAACAAGATGGATTGCACGCAGG
TTCTCCGGCCGCTTGGGTGGAGAGGCTATTCGGCTATGACTGGGCACAACAGACAATCGGCTGCTCTGAT
GCCGCCGTGTTCCGGCTGTCAGCGCAGGGGCGCCCGGTTCTTTTTGTCAAGACCGACCTGTCCGGTGCCC
TGAATGAACTGCAGGACGAGGCAGCGCGGCTATCGTGGCTGGCCACGACGGGCGTTCCTTGCGCAGCTGT
GCTCGACGTTGTCACTGAAGCGGGAAGGGACTGGCTGCTATTGGGCGAAGTGCCGGGGCAGGATCTCCTG
TCATCTCACCTTGCTCCTGCCGAGAAAGTATCCATCATGGCTGATGCAATGCGGCGGCTGCATACGCTTG
ATCCGGCTACCTGCCCATTCGACCACCAAGCGAAACATCGCATCGAGCGAGCACGTACTCGGATGGAAGC
CGGTCTTGTCGATCAGGATGATCTGGACGAAGAGCATCAGGGGCTCGCGCCAGCCGAACTGTTCGCCAGG
CTCAAGGCGCGCATGCCCGACGGCGATGATCTCGTCGTGACCCATGGCGATGCCTGCTTGCCGAATATCA
TGGTGGAAAATGGCCGCTTTTCTGGATTCATCGACTGTGGCCGGCTGGGTGTGGCGGACCGCTATCAGGA
CATAGCGTTGGCTACCCGTGATATTGCTGAAGAGCTTGGCGGCGAATGGGCTGACCGCTTCCTCGTGCTT
TACGGTATCGCCGCTCCCGATTCGCAGCGCATCGCCTTCTATCGCCTTCTTGACGAGTTCTTCTGAGGGG
ATCAATTCTCTAGATAACTGATCATAATCAGCCATACCACATTTGTAGAGGTTTTACTTGCTTTAAAAAA
CCTCCCACACCTCCCCCTGAACCTGAAACATAAAATGAATGCAATTGTTGTTGTTAACTTGTTTATTGCA
GCTTATAATGGTTACAAATAAAGCAATAGCATCACAAATTTCACAAATAAAGCATTTTTTTCACTGCATT
CTAGTTGTGGTTTGTCCAAACTCATCAATGTATCTTAACGCGTCGAGTGCATTCTAGTTGTGGTTTGTCC
AAACTCATCAATGTATCTTATCATGTCTGTATACCGTCGACATACTAGTTAAAAGTTTTGTTACTTTATA
GAAGAAATTTTGAGTTTTTGTTTTTTTTTAATAAATAAATAAACATAAATAAATTGTTTGTTGAATTTAT
TATTAGTATGTAAGTGTAAATATAATAAAACTTAATATCTATTCAAATTAATAAATAAACCTCGATATAC
AGACCGATAAAACACATGCGTCAATTTTACGCATGATTATCTTTAACGTACGTCACAATATGATTATCTT
TCTAGGGTTAATCTAGTATACGCGTATGCGGCCGCTTAATTAATCCAGCTTTTGTTCCCTTTAGTGAGGG
TTAATTGCGCGCTTGGCGTAATCATGGTCATAGCTGTTTCCTGTGTGAAATTGTTATCCGCTCACAATTC
CACACAACATACGAGCCGGAAGCATAAAGTGTAAAGCCTGGGGTGCCTAATGAGTGAGCTAACTCACATT
AATTGCGTTGCGCTCACTGCCCGCTTTCCAGTCGGGAAACCTGTCGTGCCAGCTGCATTAATGAATCGGC
CAACGCGCGGGGAGAGGCGGTTTGCGTATTGGGCGCTCTTCCGCTTCCTCGCTCACTGACTCGCTGCGCT
CGGTCGTTCGGCTGCGGCGAGCGGTATCAGCTCACTCAAAGGCGGTAATACGGTTATCCACAGAATCAGG
GGATAACGCAGGAAAGAACATGTGAGCAAAAGGCCAGCAAAAGGCCAGGAACCGTAAAAAGGCCGCGTTG
CTGGCGTTTTTCCATAGGCTCCGCCCCCCTGACGAGCATCACAAAAATCGACGCTCAAGTCAGAGGTGGC
GAAACCCGACAGGACTATAAAGATACCAGGCGTTTCCCCCTGGAAGCTCCCTCGTGCGCTCTCCTGTTCC
GACCCTGCCGCTTACCGGATACCTGTCCGCCTTTCTCCCTTCGGGAAGCGTGGCGCTTTCTCATAGCTCA
CGCTGTAGGTATCTCAGTTCGGTGTAGGTCGTTCGCTCCAAGCTGGGCTGTGTGCACGAACCCCCCGTTC
AGCCCGACCGCTGCGCCTTATCCGGTAACTATCGTCTTGAGTCCAACCCGGTAAGACACGACTTATCGCC
ACTGGCAGCAGCCACTGGTAACAGGATTAGCAGAGCGAGGTATGTAGGCGGTGCTACAGAGTTCTTGAAG
TGGTGGCCTAACTACGGCTACACTAGAAGAACAGTATTTGGTATCTGCGCTCTGCTGAAGCCAGTTACCT
TCGGAAAAAGAGTTGGTAGCTCTTGATCCGGCAAACAAACCACCGCTGGTAGCGGTGGTTTTTTTGTTTG
CAAGCAGCAGATTACGCGCAGAAAAAAAGGATCTCAAGAAGATCCTTTGATCTTTTCTACGGGGTCTGAC
GCTCAGTGGAACGAAAACTCACGTTAAGGGATTTTGGTCATGAGATTATCAAAAAGGATCTTCACCTAGA
TCCTTTTAAATTAAAAATGAAGTTTTAAATCAATCTAAAGTATATATGAGTAAACTTGGTCTGACAGTTA
CCAATGCTTAATCAGTGAGGCACCTATCTCAGCGATCTGTCTATTTCGTTCATCCATAGTTGCCTGACTC
CCCGTCGTGTAGATAACTACGATACGGGAGGGCTTACCATCTGGCCCCAGTGCTGCAATGATACCGCGAG
ACCCACGCTCACCGGCTCCAGATTTATCAGCAATAAACCAGCCAGCCGGAAGGGCCGAGCGCAGAAGTGG
TCCTGCAACTTTATCCGCCTCCATCCAGTCTATTAATTGTTGCCGGGAAGCTAGAGTAAGTAGTTCGCCA
GTTAATAGTTTGCGCAACGTTGTTGCCATTGCTACAGGCATCGTGGTGTCACGCTCGTCGTTTGGTATGG
CTTCATTCAGCTCCGGTTCCCAACGATCAAGGCGAGTTACATGATCCCCCATGTTGTGCAAAAAAGCGGT
TAGCTCCTTCGGTCCTCCGATCGTTGTCAGAAGTAAGTTGGCCGCAGTGTTATCACTCATGGTTATGGCA
GCACTGCATAATTCTCTTACTGTCATGCCATCCGTAAGATGCTTTTCTGTGACTGGTGAGTACTCAACCA
AGTCATTCTGAGAATAGTGTATGCGGCGACCGAGTTGCTCTTGCCCGGCGTCAATACGGGATAATACCGC
GCCACATAGCAGAACTTTAAAAGTGCTCATCATTGGAAAACGTTCTTCGGGGCGAAAACTCTCAAGGATC
TTACCGCTGTTGAGATCCAGTTCGATGTAACCCACTCGTGCACCCAACTGATCTTCAGCATCTTTTACTT
TCACCAGCGTTTCTGGGTGAGCAAAAACAGGAAGGCAAAATGCCGCAAAAAAGGGAATAAGGGCGACACG
GAAATGTTGAATACTCATACTCTTCCTTTTTCAATATTATTGAAGCATTTATCAGGGTTATTGTCTCATG
AGCGGATACATATTTGAATGTATTTAGAAAAATAAACAAATAGGGGTTCCGCGCACATTTCCCCGAAAAG
TGCCAC
Features (pLannotate 1.2.2; 26 found; start..end, strand, type, name):
     30..458     -  rep_origin     f1 ori (sequence partly withheld): f1 bacteriophage origin of replication; arrow indicates direction of (+) strand synthesis
    463..618     -  CDS            lacZα (fragment): LacZα fragment of β-galactosidase; lacZ fragment
    626..644     +  promoter       T7 promoter: promoter for bacteriophage T7 RNA polymerase
   1054..1357    +  enhancer       CMV enhancer: human cytomegalovirus immediate early enhancer
   1359..1636    +  promoter       chicken β-actin promoter: No description available
   1637..2653    +  intron         chimeric intron: chimera between introns from chicken β-actin and rabbit β-globin
   2702..2735    +  LTR            5' LTR (truncated) (fragment): truncated 5' long terminal repeat (LTR) from HIV-1
   2751..2769    +  promoter       T7 promoter: promoter for bacteriophage T7 RNA polymerase
   2845..3462    +  CDS            TetR: tetracycline repressor TetR; tetR from transposon Tn10; TetR binds to the tetracycline operator tetO to inhibit transcription. This inhibition can be relieved by adding tetracycline or doxycycline.
   3490..4197    +  CDS            mNeonGreen: mNeonGreen is a basic (constitutively fluorescent) green/yellow fluorescent protein published in 2013, derived from Branchiostoma lanceolatum. It is reported to be a very rapidly-maturing monomer with moderate acid sensitivity.
   4285..4992    +  CDS            mNeonGreen: mNeonGreen is a basic (constitutively fluorescent) green/yellow fluorescent protein published in 2013, derived from Branchiostoma lanceolatum. It is reported to be a very rapidly-maturing monomer with moderate acid sensitivity.
   5071..5778    +  CDS            mNeonGreen: mNeonGreen is a basic (constitutively fluorescent) green/yellow fluorescent protein published in 2013, derived from Branchiostoma lanceolatum. It is reported to be a very rapidly-maturing monomer with moderate acid sensitivity.
   5880..6109    +  intron         chimeric intron: chimera between introns from adenovirus and immunoglobulin heavy chain genes
   6293..6755    +  misc_feature   IRES: internal ribosome entry site (IRES) of the encephalomyocarditis virus (EMCV)
   6791..7594    +  CDS            NeoR/KanR: aminoglycoside phosphotransferase from Tn5; aph(3')-II (or nptII); confers resistance to neomycin, kanamycin, and G418 (Geneticin®)
   7617..7701    +  CDS            large T antigen (fragment): large T antigen from SV40 (simian virus 40)
   7724..7845    +  polyA_signal   SV40 poly(A) signal: SV40 polyadenylation signal
   7856..7907    +  polyA_signal   SV40 poly(A) signal (fragment): SV40 polyadenylation signal
   8216..8234    -  promoter       T3 promoter: promoter for bacteriophage T3 RNA polymerase
   8279..8295    -  protein_bind   lac operator: The lac repressor binds to the lac operator to inhibit transcription in E. coli. This inhibition can be relieved by adding lactose or isopropyl-β-D-thiogalactopyranoside (IPTG). lac repressor encoded by lacI
   8303..8333    -  promoter       lac promoter: promoter for the E. coli lac operon
   8348..8369    -  protein_bind   CAP binding site: CAP binding activates transcription in the presence of cAMP. E. coli catabolite activator protein
   8382..8474    -  CDS            lacI (fragment): lac repressor; lacI; The lac repressor binds to the lac operator to inhibit transcription in E. coli. This inhibition can be relieved by adding lactose or isopropyl-β-D-thiogalactopyranoside (IPTG).
   8657..9245    -  rep_origin     ori: high-copy-number ColE1/pMB1/pBR322/pUC origin of replication
   9416..10276   -  CDS            AmpR: β-lactamase; bla; confers resistance to ampicillin, carbenicillin, and related antibiotics
  10277..10381   -  promoter       AmpR promoter: bla
