[The description below was written by a language model from this plasmid's Addgene catalogue record and pLannotate feature annotations shown in this document.]
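Description:
pLR5-CAG-TetR_W43F-3xmNG is a 10.4 kb piggyBac transposon plasmid built on the pPB-LR5 backbone for stable expression of a fluorescent DNA-binding protein in mammalian cells. In E. coli it is maintained at high copy through a ColE1/pUC-type origin and selected with ampicillin via the β-lactamase gene. The backbone also carries an f1 origin and pBluescript-style remnants (lacZα fragment, lac promoter/operator, T7 and T3 promoters). The piggyBac terminal repeats that define the mobilised segment are not called in the automated feature table, though the catalogue entry identifies the vector as a piggyBac transposon. Delivery would normally rely on co-supplying piggyBac transposase to integrate the cassette into the genome.

The payload is driven by the CAG promoter, made up of the CMV enhancer, the chicken β-actin promoter and a chimeric β-actin/β-globin intron, which gives strong constitutive expression in many mammalian cell types. It directs a synthetic fusion of the Tn10 tetracycline repressor, recorded as carrying a W43F substitution, followed by three tandem copies of the bright monomeric green/yellow fluorescent protein mNeonGreen. Downstream, a second chimeric intron and an EMCV IRES link translation of the neomycin phosphotransferase gene to the same transcript, which ends at an SV40 polyadenylation signal. G418 selection therefore enriches for cells that also express the fusion.

Because TetR binds tetO operator sequences, the triple-mNeonGreen fusion can serve as a probe that accumulates at tetO repeats and marks a tagged genomic locus in living cells. This fits the associated publication on the STREAMING-tag system for imaging transcriptional activity and regulatory factors. The record does not state the functional effect of the W43F change.
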