Addgene plasmid #174880: pLR5-CAG-TetR_W43F-3xmNG
Purpose: PiggyBac transposon vector for expression of TetR(W43F)-3x-mNeonGreen
Depositing lab: Hiroshi Ochiai. Depositing organization: Hiroshima University. Publication: STREAMING-tag system reveals spatiotemporal relationships between transcriptional regulatory factors and transcriptional activity. Ohishi H, Shimada S, Uchino S, Li J, Sato Y, Shintani M, Owada H, Ohkawa Y, Pertsinidis A, Yamamoto T, Kimura H, Ochiai H. Nat Commun. 2022 Dec 20;13(1):7672. doi: 10.1038/s41467-022-35286-2. PubMed 36539402.
Backbone
  Vector backbone: pPB-LR5
  Total vector size (bp): 10404
  Vector type: Mammalian Expression ; piggyBac vector
  Selectable markers: Neomycin (select with G418)
Growth in bacteria
  Bacterial resistance: Ampicillin, 100 μg/mL
  Growth temperature: 37°C
  Growth strain: DH5alpha
  Copy number: High Copy
Gene/Insert
  Gene/Insert name: TetR(W43F)-3xmNeonGreen
  Species: Synthetic
Terms and licenses: Academic/Nonprofit Terms; Industry Terms: Not Available to Industry
How to cite: pLR5-CAG-TetR_W43F-3xmNG was a gift from Hiroshi Ochiai (Addgene plasmid # 174880 ; http://n2t.net/addgene:174880 ; RRID:Addgene_174880)
